Addgene plasmid #139557: pENTR-tTAF2
Purpose: tTAF2 ORF with stop codon between attL1-attL2 on Gateway entry vector
Depositing lab: Minoru Ko. Depositing organization: Keio University.
Backbone
  Vector backbone: pDONR221
  Backbone size w/o insert (bp): 2517
  Vector type: Mammalian Expression
Growth in bacteria
  Bacterial resistance: Kanamycin, 50 μg/mL
  Growth temperature: 37°C
  Growth strain: DH5alpha
  Copy number: High Copy
Gene/Insert
  Gene/Insert name: tTAF2
  Species: Synthetic
  Cloning method: Gateway Cloning
Terms and licenses: Academic/Nonprofit Terms; Industry Terms: Not Available to Industry
How to cite: pENTR-tTAF2 was a gift from Minoru Ko (Addgene plasmid # 139557 ; http://n2t.net/addgene:139557 ; RRID:Addgene_139557)
