[The description below was written by a language model from this plasmid's Addgene catalogue record and the feature table of its GenBank file.]
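Description:
pENTR-tTAF2 is a 3,281 bp Gateway entry clone built on the pDONR221 backbone and carrying a synthetic open reading frame called tTAF2, with its stop codon, between attL1 and attL2 recombination sites. It is propagated in E. coli as a high-copy plasmid from a ColE1/pUC-type origin and is selected with kanamycin through the aph(3')-Ia aminoglycoside phosphotransferase gene. The rrnB T2 and T1 transcription terminators sit upstream of attL1, where they insulate the insert from read-through transcription originating in the backbone. M13 forward and reverse primer sites flank the cassette for sequencing, and a T7 promoter lies just outside attL2, pointing back toward the insert.

The annotated part of the insert is a coding sequence for the Tn10 tetracycline repressor TetR, which begins immediately after attL1. About a hundred bases of unannotated sequence lie between the end of this feature and attL2. The name suggests a tetracycline-controlled transactivator, in which TetR is fused to a short activation domain, and the unannotated stretch would be consistent with that. However, the record does not define what the "F2" portion is, so this remains an inference.

Although catalogued as a mammalian expression vector, the plasmid has no annotated eukaryotic promoter or polyadenylation signal and cannot itself drive expression in mammalian cells. It serves as a donor: an LR Clonase reaction transfers the tTAF2 ORF into an attR-containing destination vector that supplies the promoter and other expression elements. Because the native stop codon is retained, the ORF is suited to untagged or N-terminally tagged destination formats rather than C-terminal fusions.
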