LOCUS       Exported 3281 bp ds-DNA circular SYN 13-MAY-2021
DEFINITION  tTAF2 ORF with stop codon between attL1-attL2 on Gateway entry
            vector.
ACCESSION   .
VERSION     .
KEYWORDS    pENTR-tTAF2
SOURCE      synthetic DNA construct
  ORGANISM  synthetic DNA construct
REFERENCE   1 (bases 1 to 3281)
  TITLE     Minoru Ko Lab plasmids
REFERENCE   2 (bases 1 to 3281)
  AUTHORS   .
  TITLE     Direct Submission
  JOURNAL   Exported May 13, 2021 from SnapGene Server 1.1.58
            http://www.snapgene.com
FEATURES             Location/Qualifiers
     source          1..3281
                     /organism="synthetic DNA construct"
                     /mol_type="other DNA"
     primer_bind     92..109
                     /label=L4440
                     /note="L4440 vector, forward primer"
     terminator      268..295
                     /label=rrnB T2 terminator
                     /note="transcription terminator T2 from the E. coli rrnB
                     gene"
     terminator      387..473
                     /gene="Escherichia coli rrnB"
                     /label=rrnB T1 terminator
                     /note="transcription terminator T1 from the E. coli rrnB
                     gene"
     primer_bind     522..544
                     /label=M13/pUC Forward
                     /note="In lacZ gene"
     primer_bind     536..553
                     /label=M13 Forward
                     /note="In lacZ gene. Also called M13-F20 or M13 (-21)
                     Forward"
     primer_bind     537..553
                     /label=M13 fwd
                     /note="common sequencing primer, one of multiple similar
                     variants"
     protein_bind    569..668
                     /gene="mutant version of attL"
                     /label=attL1
                     /bound_moiety="LR Clonase(TM)"
                     /note="recombination site for the Gateway(R) LR reaction"
     CDS             671..1288
                     /codon_start=1
                     /gene="tetR from transposon Tn10"
                     /product="tetracycline repressor TetR"
                     /label=TetR
                     /note="TetR binds to the tetracycline operator tetO to
                     inhibit transcription. This inhibition can be relieved by
                     adding tetracycline or doxycycline."
                     /translation="MSRLDKSKVINSALELLNEVGIEGLTTRKLAQKLGVEQPTLYWHV
                     KNKRALLDALAIEMLDRHHTHFCPLEGESWQDFLRNNAKSFRCALLSHRDGAKVHLGTR
                     PTEKQYETLENQLAFLCQQGFSLENALYALSAVGHFTLGCVLEDQEHQVAKEERETPTT
                     DSMPPLLRQAIELFDHQGAEPAFLFGLELIICGLEKQLKCESG"
     primer_bind     complement(744..763)
                     /label=Tet-R
                     /note="Tetracycline resistance gene, reverse primer"
     protein_bind    complement(1406..1505)
                     /gene="mutant version of attL"
                     /label=attL2
                     /bound_moiety="LR Clonase(TM)"
                     /note="recombination site for the Gateway(R) LR reaction"
     primer_bind     complement(1522..1541)
                     /label=T7
                     /note="T7 promoter, forward primer"
     promoter        complement(1523..1541)
                     /label=T7 promoter
                     /note="promoter for bacteriophage T7 RNA polymerase"
     primer_bind     complement(1546..1562)
                     /label=M13 rev
                     /note="common sequencing primer, one of multiple similar
                     variants"
     primer_bind     complement(1546..1562)
                     /label=M13 Reverse
                     /note="In lacZ gene. Also called M13-rev"
     primer_bind     complement(1664..1683)
                     /label=pENTR-R
                     /note="pENTR vectors, reverse primer"
     CDS             1675..2484
                     /codon_start=1
                     /gene="aph(3')-Ia"
                     /product="aminoglycoside phosphotransferase"
                     /label=KanR
                     /note="confers resistance to kanamycin in bacteria or G418
                     (Geneticin(R)) in eukaryotes"
                     /translation="MSHIQRETSRPRLNSNMDADLYGYKWARDNVGQSGATIYRLYGKP
                     DAPELFLKHGKGSVANDVTDEMVRLNWLTEFMPLPTIKHFIRTPDDAWLLTTAIPGKTA
                     FQVLEEYPDSGENIVDALAVFLRRLHSIPVCNCPFNSDRVFRLAQAQSRMNNGLVDASD
                     FDDERNGWPVEQVWKEMHKLLPFSPDSVVTHGDFSLDNLIFDEGKLIGCIDVGRVGIAD
                     RYQDLAILWNCLGEFSPSLQKRLFQKYGIDNPDMNKLQFHLMLDEFF"
     primer_bind     complement(1742..1761)
                     /label=Kan-R
                     /note="Kanamycin resistance gene, reverse primer"
     rep_origin      2631..3219
                     /direction=RIGHT
                     /label=ori
                     /note="high-copy-number ColE1/pMB1/pBR322/pUC origin of
                     replication"
     primer_bind     3120..3139
                     /label=pBR322ori-F
                     /note="pBR322 origin, forward primer"
ORIGIN
        1 ctttcctgcg ttatcccctg attctgtgga taaccgtatt accgcctttg agtgagctga
       61 taccgctcgc cgcagccgaa cgaccgagcg cagcgagtca gtgagcgagg aagcggaaga
      121 gcgcccaata cgcaaaccgc ctctccccgc gcgttggccg attcattaat gcagctggca
      181 cgacaggttt cccgactgga aagcgggcag tgagcgcaac gcaattaata cgcgtaccgc
      241 tagccaggaa gagtttgtag aaacgcaaaa aggccatccg tcaggatggc cttctgctta
      301 gtttgatgcc tggcagttta tggcgggcgt cctgcccgcc accctccggg ccgttgcttc
      361 acaacgttca aatccgctcc cggcggattt gtcctactca ggagagcgtt caccgacaaa
      421 caacagataa aacgaaaggc ccagtcttcc gactgagcct ttcgttttat ttgatgcctg
      481 gcagttccct actctcgcgt taacgctagc atggatgttt tcccagtcac gacgttgtaa
      541 aacgacggcc agtcttaagc tcgggcccca aataatgatt ttattttgac tgatagtgac
      601 ctgttcgttg caacaaattg atgagcaatg cttttttata atgccaactt tgtacaaaaa
      661 agcaggctcc atgtctcgat tagataaaag taaagtgatt aacagcgcat tagagctgct
      721 taatgaggtc ggaatcgaag gtttaacaac ccgtaaactc gcccagaagc taggtgtaga
      781 gcagcctaca ttgtattggc atgtaaaaaa taagcgggct ttgctcgacg ccttagccat
      841 tgagatgtta gataggcacc atactcactt ttgcccttta gaaggggaaa gctggcaaga
      901 ttttttacgt aataacgcta aaagttttag atgtgcttta ctaagtcatc gcgatggagc
      961 aaaagtacat ttaggtacac ggcctacaga aaaacagtat gaaactctcg aaaatcaatt
     1021 agccttttta tgccaacaag gtttttcact agagaatgca ttatatgcac tcagcgctgt
     1081 ggggcatttt actttaggtt gcgtattgga agatcaagag catcaagtcg ctaaagaaga
     1141 aagggaaaca cctactactg atagtatgcc gccattatta cgacaagcta tcgaattatt
     1201 tgatcaccaa ggtgcagagc cagccttctt attcggcctt gaattgatca tatgcggatt
     1261 agaaaaacaa cttaaatgtg aaagtgggtc cccggccgac gccctggacg acttcgacct
     1321 ggacatgctg cctgctgatg ctctcgatga tttcgatctg gatatgctcc cgggtaacta
     1381 agtaaggatc tactggttct ggagcaccca gctttcttgt acaaagttgg cattataaga
     1441 aagcattgct tatcaatttg ttgcaacgaa caggtcacta tcagtcaaaa taaaatcatt
     1501 atttgccatc cagctgatat cccctatagt gagtcgtatt acatggtcat agctgtttcc
     1561 tggcagctct ggcccgtgtc tcaaaatctc tgatgttaca ttgcacaaga taaaaatata
     1621 tcatcatgaa caataaaact gtctgcttac ataaacagta atacaagggg tgttatgagc
     1681 catattcaac gggaaacgtc gaggccgcga ttaaattcca acatggatgc tgatttatat
     1741 gggtataaat gggctcgcga taatgtcggg caatcaggtg cgacaatcta tcgcttgtat
     1801 gggaagcccg atgcgccaga gttgtttctg aaacatggca aaggtagcgt tgccaatgat
     1861 gttacagatg agatggtcag actaaactgg ctgacggaat ttatgcctct tccgaccatc
     1921 aagcatttta tccgtactcc tgatgatgca tggttactca ccactgcgat ccccggaaaa
     1981 acagcattcc aggtattaga agaatatcct gattcaggtg aaaatattgt tgatgcgctg
     2041 gcagtgttcc tgcgccggtt gcattcgatt cctgtttgta attgtccttt taacagcgat
     2101 cgcgtatttc gtctcgctca ggcgcaatca cgaatgaata acggtttggt tgatgcgagt
     2161 gattttgatg acgagcgtaa tggctggcct gttgaacaag tctggaaaga aatgcataaa
     2221 cttttgccat tctcaccgga ttcagtcgtc actcatggtg atttctcact tgataacctt
     2281 atttttgacg aggggaaatt aataggttgt attgatgttg gacgagtcgg aatcgcagac
     2341 cgataccagg atcttgccat cctatggaac tgcctcggtg agttttctcc ttcattacag
     2401 aaacggcttt ttcaaaaata tggtattgat aatcctgata tgaataaatt gcagtttcat
     2461 ttgatgctcg atgagttttt ctaatcagaa ttggttaatt ggttgtaaca ctggcagagc
     2521 attacgctga cttgacggga cggcgcaagc tcatgaccaa aatcccttaa cgtgagttac
     2581 gcgtcgttcc actgagcgtc agaccccgta gaaaagatca aaggatcttc ttgagatcct
     2641 ttttttctgc gcgtaatctg ctgcttgcaa acaaaaaaac caccgctacc agcggtggtt
     2701 tgtttgccgg atcaagagct accaactctt tttccgaagg taactggctt cagcagagcg
     2761 cagataccaa atactgttct tctagtgtag ccgtagttag gccaccactt caagaactct
     2821 gtagcaccgc ctacatacct cgctctgcta atcctgttac cagtggctgc tgccagtggc
     2881 gataagtcgt gtcttaccgg gttggactca agacgatagt taccggataa ggcgcagcgg
     2941 tcgggctgaa cggggggttc gtgcacacag cccagcttgg agcgaacgac ctacaccgaa
     3001 ctgagatacc tacagcgtga gctatgagaa agcgccacgc ttcccgaagg gagaaaggcg
     3061 gacaggtatc cggtaagcgg cagggtcgga acaggagagc gcacgaggga gcttccaggg
     3121 ggaaacgcct ggtatcttta tagtcctgtc gggtttcgcc acctctgact tgagcgtcga
     3181 tttttgtgat gctcgtcagg ggggcggagc ctatggaaaa acgccagcaa cgcggccttt
     3241 ttacggttcc tggccttttg ctggcctttt gctcacatgt t
//
